>Addgene plasmid #156963 | pD649-HAsp-TIE1-Fc(DAPA)-AviTag-6xHis | depositor full sequence | sequence record 303035 | Full Sequence
TTTCAATATTATTGAAGCATTTATCAGGGTTATTGTCTCATGAGCGGATACATATTTGAATGTATTTAGA
AAAATAAACAAATAGGGGTCAGTGTTACAACCAATTAACCAATTCTGAACATTATCGCGAGCCCATTTAT
ACCTGAATATGGCTCATAACACCCCTTGCTCATGACCAAAATCCCTTAACGTGAGTTACGCGCGCGTCGT
TCCACTGAGCGTCAGACCCCGTAGAAAAGATCAAAGGATCTTCTTGAGATCCTTTTTTTCTGCGCGTAAT
CTGCTGCTTGCAAACAAAAAAACCACCGCTACCAGCGGTGGTTTGTTTGCCGGATCAAGAGCTACCAACT
CTTTTTCCGAAGGTAACTGGCTTCAGCAGAGCGCAGATACCAAATACTGTTCTTCTAGTGTAGCCGTAGT
TAGCCCACCACTTCAAGAACTCTGTAGCACCGCCTACATACCTCGCTCTGCTAATCCTGTTACCAGTGGC
TGCTGCCAGTGGCGATAAGTCGTGTCTTACCGGGTTGGACTCAAGACGATAGTTACCGGATAAGGCGCAG
CGGTCGGGCTGAACGGGGGGTTCGTGCACACAGCCCAGCTTGGAGCGAACGACCTACACCGAACTGAGAT
ACCTACAGCGTGAGCTATGAGAAAGCGCCACGCTTCCCGAAGGGAGAAAGGCGGACAGGTATCCGGTAAG
CGGCAGGGTCGGAACAGGAGAGCGCACGAGGGAGCTTCCAGGGGGAAACGCCTGGTATCTTTATAGTCCT
GTCGGGTTTCGCCACCTCTGACTTGAGCGTCGATTTTTGTGATGCTCGTCAGGGGGGCGGAGCCTATGGA
AAAACGCCAGCAACGCGGCCTTTTTACGGTTCCTGGCCTTTTGCTGGCCTTTTGCTCACATGTTCTTTCC
TGCGTTATCCCCTGATTCTGTGGATAACCGTATTACCGCCTTTGAGTGAGCTGATACCGCTCGCCGCAGC
CGAACGACCGAGCGCAGCGAGTCAGTGAGCGAGGAAGCGGAAGGCGAGAGTAGGGAACTGCCAGGCATCA
AACTAAGCAGAAGGCCCCTGACGGATGGCCTTTTTGCGTTTCTACAAACTCTTTCTGTGTTGTAAAACGA
CGGCCAGTCTTAAGCTCGGGCCCCCTGGGCGGTTCTGATAACGAGTAATCGTTAATCCGCAAATAACGTA
AAAACCCGCTTCGGCGGGTTTTTTTATGGGGGGAGTTTAGGGAAAGAGCATTTGTCAGAATATTTAAGGG
CGCCTGTCACTTTGCTTGATATATGAGAATTATTTAACCTTATAAATGAGAAAAAAGCAACGCACTTTAA
ATAAGATACGTTGCTTTTTCGATTGATGAACACCTATAATTAAACTATTCATCTATTATTTATGATTTTT
TGTATATACAATATTTCTAGTTTGTTAAAGAGAATTAAGAAAATAAATCTCGAAAATAATAAAGGGAAAA
TCAGTTTTTGATATCAAAATTATACATGTCAACGATAATACAAAATATAATACAAACTATAAGATGTTAT
CAGTATTTATTATCATTTAGAATAAATTTTGTGTCGCCCTTAATTGTGAGCGGATAACAATTACGAGCTT
CATGCACAGTGGCGTTGACTCAATATTGGCCATTAGCCATATTATTCATTGGTTATATAGCATAAATCAA
TATTGGCTATTGGCCATTGCATACGTTGTATCTATATCATAATATGTACATTTATATTGGCTCATGTCCA
ATATGACCGCCATGTTGGCATTGATTATTGACTAGTTATTAATAGTAATCAATTACGGGGTCATTAGTTC
ATAGCCCATATATGGAGTTCCGCGTTACATAACTTACGGTAAATGGCCCGCCTGGCTGACCGCCCAACGA
CCCCCGCCCATTGACGTCAATAATGACGTATGTTCCCATAGTAACGCCAATAGGGACTTTCCATTGACGT
CAATGGGTGGAGTATTTACGGTAAACTGCCCACTTGGCAGTACATCAAGTGTATCATATGCCAAGTACGC
CCCCTATTGACGTCAATGACGGTAAATGGCCCGCCTGGCATTATGCCCAGTACATGACCTTATGGGACTT
TCCTACTTGGCAGTACATCTACGTATTAGTCATCGCTATTACCATGGTGATGCGGTTTTGGCAGTACATC
AATGGGCGTGGATAGCGGTTTGACTCACGGGGATTTCCAAGTCTCCACCCCATTGACGTCAATGGGAGTT
TGTTTTGGCACCAAAATCAACGGGACTTTCCAAAATGTCGTAACAACTCCGCCCCATTGACGCAAATGGG
CGGTAGGCGTGTACGGTGGGAGGTCTATATAAGCAGAGCTCGTTTAGTGAACCGTCAGATCGCCTGGAGA
CGCCATCCACGCTGTTTTGACCTCCATAGAAGACACCGGGACCGATCCAGCCTCCGCGGCCGGGAACGGT
GCATTGGAACGCGGATTCCCCGTGCCAAGAGTGACGTAAGTACCGCCTATAGAGTCTATAGGCCCACCCC
CTTGGCTTCGTTAGAACGCGGCTACAATTAATACATAACCTTATGTATCATACACATACGATTTAGGTGA
CACTATAGAATAACATCCACTTTGCCTTTCTCTCCACAGGTGTCCACTCCCAGGTCCAACTGCACCTCGG
TTCTATCGAAAACGCGCCTGCTAGCGCCACCATGAAGACCATCATTGCCCTGAGCTACATCTTCTGCCTG
GTGTTCGCTGCGGCCGCCGCTGTTGATCTGACACTGCTGGCTAACCTGCGGCTGACCGATCCTCAGAGAT
TCTTCCTGACCTGTGTGTCTGGCGAAGCCGGCGCTGGAAGAGGATCTGATGCTTGGGGACCTCCTCTGCT
GCTGGAAAAGGACGACAGAATCGTGCGGACACCTCCTGGACCTCCACTGAGACTGGCCAGAAATGGCAGC
CACCAAGTGACCCTGAGAGGCTTCAGCAAGCCTTCTGATCTCGTGGGCGTGTTCTCTTGTGTTGGAGGCG
CTGGCGCTCGGAGAACCAGAGTGATCTATGTGCACAACAGCCCTGGCGCTCATCTGCTGCCTGACAAAGT
GACCCACACCGTGAACAAGGGCGATACAGCCGTGCTGTCCGCCAGAGTGCACAAAGAAAAGCAGACCGAC
GTGATCTGGAAGTCCAACGGCAGCTACTTCTACACCCTGGATTGGCACGAGGCCCAGGATGGCAGATTTC
TGCTGCAGCTGCCTAACGTGCAGCCTCCTAGCTCTGGCATCTACAGCGCCACATACCTGGAAGCAAGCCC
TCTGGGCAGCGCCTTCTTCAGACTGATCGTTAGAGGATGCGGAGCCGGCAGATGGGGCCCTGGATGTACA
AAAGAATGCCCTGGCTGTCTGCACGGCGGCGTGTGTCACGATCATGATGGCGAGTGTGTGTGCCCACCTG
GCTTTACAGGCACCAGATGTGAACAGGCCTGCAGAGAGGGCAGATTCGGCCAGTCTTGTCAAGAGCAGTG
TCCCGGCATCTCTGGCTGCAGAGGCCTGACCTTTTGCCTGCCTGATCCTTACGGCTGTAGCTGTGGATCT
GGATGGCGGGGCTCTCAGTGTCAAGAGGCTTGTGCCCCTGGACACTTTGGCGCTGATTGCAGACTCCAGT
GTCAGTGCCAGAACGGCGGCACCTGTGATAGATTCAGCGGCTGTGTGTGTCCTTCTGGCTGGCATGGCGT
GCACTGCGAGAAGTCCGATAGAATCCCTCAGATCCTGAACATGGCCAGCGAGCTGGAATTCAACCTGGAA
ACCATGCCTCGGATCAACTGCGCCGCTGCCGGAAATCCATTTCCTGTGCGGGGATCTATCGAGCTGAGAA
AGCCTGATGGCACCGTGCTGCTGAGCACCAAGGCCATCGTGGAACCTGAGAAAACCACCGCCGAGTTCGA
GGTGCCAAGACTGGTTCTGGCCGATAGCGGCTTCTGGGAGTGTAGAGTGTCTACCTCTGGCGGCCAGGAC
AGCAGACGGTTCAAAGTGAATGTGAAGGTGCCACCTGTGCCTCTGGCAGCCCCTAGACTGCTGACAAAAC
AGAGCAGACAGCTGGTGGTGTCCCCTCTGGTGTCTTTTAGCGGAGATGGCCCTATCAGCACAGTGCGGCT
GCACTACAGACCCCAGGATAGCACCATGGACTGGTCTACCATTGTGGTGGACCCCAGCGAGAACGTGACA
CTGATGAACCTGAGGCCTAAGACCGGCTACAGCGTCAGAGTTCAACTGAGCAGACCTGGCGAAGGCGGAG
AAGGCGCATGGGGACCACCTACTCTGATGACCACAGATTGCCCTGAGCCTCTGCTCCAGCCTTGGCTGGA
AGGATGGCATGTGGAAGGCACCGACAGACTGAGAGTGTCTTGGTCACTGCCTCTGGTGCCAGGACCTCTC
GTTGGAGATGGCTTTCTGCTGAGACTGTGGGATGGCACAAGAGGCCAAGAGCGGAGAGAGAATGTCTCTA
GCCCTCAAGCCAGAACTGCCCTGCTGACAGGACTGACACCTGGCACACACTACCAGCTGGATGTGCAGCT
GTACCACTGTACCCTGCTGGGACCTGCTTCTCCTCCTGCTCATGTTCTGCTGCCACCATCTGGACCACCA
GCACCTAGACATCTGCATGCCCAGGCTCTGAGCGATAGCGAGATCCAGCTGACATGGAAGCACCCAGAAG
CTCTGCCCGGACCAATCAGCAAATACGTGGTGGAAGTGCAGGTTGCCGGCGGAGCTGGCGATCCTCTGTG
GATTGATGTGGACAGACCCGAGGAAACCAGCACCATCATCAGGGGCCTGAACGCCAGCACCAGATACCTG
TTCAGAATGCGGGCCTCTATCCAAGGCCTCGGCGATTGGTCTAACACCGTGGAAGAGTCTACCCTCGGCA
ACGGACTGCAGGCTGAAGGACCTGTGCAAGAAAGCAGAGCCGCCGAGGAAGGCCTGGATCAAGGCGCGCC
GGGCGGCGACAAGACCCACACCTGCCCCCCCTGCCCAGCTCCAGAACTGCTGGGAGGGCCTTCCGTGTTC
CTGTTCCCCCCCAAGCCCAAGGACACCCTGATGATCAGCAGGACCCCCGAGGTGACCTGCGTGGTGGTGG
CCGTGTCCCACGAGGACCCAGAGGTGAAGTTCAACTGGTACGTGGACGGCGTGGAGGTGCACAACGCCAA
GACCAAGCCCAGAGAGGAGCAGTACAACAGCACCTACAGGGTGGTGTCCGTGCTGACCGTGCTGCACCAG
GACTGGCTGAACGGCAAAGAATACAAGTGCAAAGTCTCCAACAAGGCCCTGGCTGCCCCAATCGAAAAGA
CAATCAGCAAGGCCAAGGGCCAGCCACGGGAGCCCCAGGTGTACACCCTGCCCCCCAGCCGGGAGGAGAT
GACCAAGAACCAGGTGTCCCTGACCTGTCTGGTGAAGGGCTTCTACCCCAGCGATATCGCCGTGGAGTGG
GAGAGCAACGGCCAGCCCGAGAACAACTACAAGACCACCCCCCCAGTGCTGGACAGCGACGGCAGCTTCT
TCCTGTACAGCAAGCTGACCGTGGACAAGTCCAGGTGGCAGCAGGGCAACGTGTTCAGCTGCAGCGTGAT
GCACGAGGCCCTGCACAACCACTACACCCAGAAGTCCCTGAGCCTGAGCCCCGGCGGCAGCGGTCTTAAT
GATATTTTCGAGGCTCAGAAGATTGAGTGGCATGAACACCACCACCATCACCACTAAGGCCGGCCTGTAG
TCACTGGCACAACGCGTTACCCGGTAAGCCAATCGGGTATACACGGTCGTCATACTGCAGACAGGGTTCT
TCTACTTTGCAAGATAGTCTTGAGTAGTAAAATAAATAGATAGAGAAAATCAGCCTCGACTGTGCCTTCT
AGTTGCCAGCCATCTGTTGTTTGCCCCTCCCCCGTGCCTTCCTTGACCCTGGAAGGTGCCACTCCCACTG
TCCTTTCCTAATAAAATGAGGAAATTGCATCACAACACTCAACCCTATCTCGGTCTATTCTTTTGATTTA
TAAGGGATTTTGCCGATTTCGGCCTATTGGTTAAAAAATGAGCTGATTTAACAAAAATTTAACGCGAATT
AATTCTGTGGAATGTGTGTCAGTTAGGGTGTGGAAAGTCCCCAGGCTCCCCAGCAGGCAGAAGTATGCAA
AGCATGCATCTCAATTAGTCAGCAACCAGGTGTGGAAAGTCCCCAGGCTCCCCAGCAGGCAGAAGTATGC
AAAGCATGCATCTCAATTAGTCAGCAACCATAGTCCCGCCCCTAACTCCGCCCATCCCGCCCCTAACTCC
GCCCAGTTCCGCCCATTCTCCGCCCCATGGCTGACTAATTTTTTTTATTTATGCAGAGGCCGAGGCCGCC
TCTGCCTCTGAGCTATTCCAGAAGTAGTGAGGAGGCTTTTTTGGAGGCCTAGGCTTTTGCAAAAAGCTCC
CGGGAGCTTGTATATCCATTTTCGGATCTGATCAGCACGTGTTGACAATTAATCATCGGCATAGTATATC
GGCATAGTATAATACGACAAGGTGAGGAACTAAACCATGACCGAGTACAAGCCCACGGTGCGCCTCGCCA
CCCGCGACGACGTCCCCAGGGCCGTACGCACCCTCGCCGCCGCGTTCGCCGACTACCCCGCCACGCGCCA
CACCGTCGATCCGGACCGCCACATCGAGCGGGTCACCGAGCTGCAAGAACTCTTCCTCACGCGCGTCGGG
CTCGACATCGGCAAGGTGTGGGTCGCGGACGACGGCGCCGCGGTGGCGGTCTGGACCACGCCGGAGAGCG
TCGAAGCGGGGGCGGTGTTCGCCGAGATCGGCCCGCGCATGGCCGAGTTGAGCGGTTCCCGGCTGGCCGC
GCAGCAACAGATGGAAGGCCTCCTGGCGCCGCACCGGCCCAAGGAGCCCGCGTGGTTCCTGGCCACCGTC
GGCGTCTCGCCCGACCACCAGGGCAAGGGTCTGGGCAGCGCCGTCGTGCTCCCCGGAGTGGAGGCGGCCG
AGCGCGCCGGGGTGCCCGCCTTCCTGGAGACATCCGCGCCCCGCAACCTCCCCTTCTACGAGCGGCTCGG
CTTCACCGTCACCGCCGACGTCGAGGTGCCCGAAGGACCGCGCACCTGGTGCATGACCCGCAAGCCCGGT
GCCTGACACGTGCTACGAGATTTCGATTCCACCGCCGCCTTCTATGAAAGGTTGGGCTTCGGAATCGTTT
TCCGGGACGCCGGCTGGATGATCCTCCAGCGCGGGGATCTCATGCTGGAGTTCTTCGCCCACCCCAACTT
GTTTATTGCAGCTTATAATGGTTACAAATAAAGCAATAGCATCACAAATTTCACAAATAAAGCATTTTTT
TCACTGCATTCTAGTTGTGGTTTGTCCAAACTCATCAATGTATCTTATCATGTCTGTATACCGTCGACCT
CTAGCTAGAGCTTGGCGTAATCATGGTCATTACCAATGCTTAATCAGTGAGGCACCTATCTCAGCGATCT
GTCTATTTCGTTCATCCATAGTTGCCTGACTCCCCGTCGTGTAGATAACTACGATACGGGAGGGCTTACC
ATCTGGCCCCAGCGCTGCGATGATACCGCGAGAACCACGCTCACCGGCTCCGGATTTATCAGCAATAAAC
CAGCCAGCCGGAAGGGCCGAGCGCAGAAGTGGTCCTGCAACTTTATCCGCCTCCATCCAGTCTATTAATT
GTTGCCGGGAAGCTAGAGTAAGTAGTTCGCCAGTTAATAGTTTGCGCAACGTTGTTGCCATCGCTACAGG
CATCGTGGTGTCACGCTCGTCGTTTGGTATGGCTTCATTCAGCTCCGGTTCCCAACGATCAAGGCGAGTT
ACATGATCCCCCATGTTGTGCAAAAAAGCGGTTAGCTCCTTCGGTCCTCCGATCGTTGTCAGAAGTAAGT
TGGCCGCAGTGTTATCACTCATGGTTATGGCAGCACTGCATAATTCTCTTACTGTCATGCCATCCGTAAG
ATGCTTTTCTGTGACTGGTGAGTACTCAACCAAGTCATTCTGAGAATAGTGTATGCGGCGACCGAGTTGC
TCTTGCCCGGCGTCAATACGGGATAATACCGCGCCACATAGCAGAACTTTAAAAGTGCTCATCATTGGAA
AACGTTCTTCGGGGCGAAAACTCTCAAGGATCTTACCGCTGTTGAGATCCAGTTCGATGTAACCCACTCG
TGCACCCAACTGATCTTCAGCATCTTTTACTTTCACCAGCGTTTCTGGGTGAGCAAAAACAGGAAGGCAA
AATGCCGCAAAAAAGGGAATAAGGGCGACACGGAAATGTTGAATACTCATATTCTTCCTT
Features (pLannotate 1.2.2; 21 found; start..end, strand, type, name):
    119..143     -  CDS            KanR (fragment): aminoglycoside phosphotransferase; aph(3')-Ia; confers resistance to kanamycin
    254..842     +  rep_origin     ori: high-copy-number ColE1/pMB1/pBR322/pUC origin of replication
   1067..1084    +  terminator     rrnB T2 terminator (fragment): transcription terminator T2 from the E. coli rrnB gene
   1109..1128    -  CDS            lacZα (fragment): LacZα fragment of β-galactosidase; lacZ fragment
   1584..1600    +  protein_bind   lac operator: The lac repressor binds to the lac operator to inhibit transcription in E. coli. This inhibition can be relieved by adding lactose or isopropyl-β-D-thiogalactopyranoside (IPTG). lac repressor encoded by lacI
   1843..2146    +  enhancer       CMV enhancer: human cytomegalovirus immediate early enhancer
   2147..2350    +  promoter       CMV promoter: human cytomegalovirus (CMV) immediate early promoter
   2486..2529    +  intron         CMV intron (fragment): modified intron A from human cytomegalovirus
   2581..2599    +  promoter       SP6 promoter: promoter for bacteriophage SP6 RNA polymerase
   2603..2640    +  CDS            IgH signal sequence (fragment): signal sequence from the mouse immunoglobulin heavy chain variable region
   2746..4962    +  CDS            TIE1 (fragment): TIE1_HUMAN - Also known as TIE. Experimental evidence at protein level: Swiss-Prot protein existence level 1. Transmembrane tyrosine-protein kinase that may modulate TEK/TIE2 activity and contribute to the regulation of angiogenesis. From Homo sapiens (Human).
   4978..5655    +  CDS            IGHG1 (fragment): IGHG1_HUMAN - Experimental evidence at protein level: Swiss-Prot protein existence level 1. Constant region of immunoglobulin heavy chains. Immunoglobulins, also known as antibodies, are membrane-bound or secreted glycoproteins produced by B lymphocytes. In the recognition phase of humoral immunity, the membrane-bound immunoglobulins serve as receptors which, upon binding of a specific antigen, trigger the clonal expansion and differentiation of B lymphocytes into immunoglobulins- secreting plasma cells. Secreted immunoglobulins mediate the effector phase of humoral immunity, which results in
   5870..5981    +  polyA_signal   bGH poly(A) signal: bovine growth hormone polyadenylation signal
   5982..6090    +  rep_origin     f1 ori (fragment): f1 bacteriophage origin of replication; arrow indicates direction of (+) strand synthesis
   6104..6433    +  promoter       SV40 promoter: SV40 enhancer and early promoter
   6481..6528    +  promoter       EM7 promoter: synthetic bacterial promoter&nbsp
   6547..7146    +  CDS            PuroR (fragment): puromycin N-acetyltransferase; pac from Streptomyces; confers resistance to puromycin
   7156..7281    +  CDS            ble (fragment): BLE_KLEPN - Experimental evidence at protein level: Swiss-Prot protein existence level 1. Binding protein with a strong affinity to the bleomycin family of antibiotics. Binds to CL990; an antimitotic-antibiotic compound. From Klebsiella pneumoniae.
   7276..7397    +  polyA_signal   SV40 poly(A) signal: SV40 polyadenylation signal
   7450..8310    -  CDS            AmpR: β-lactamase; bla; confers resistance to ampicillin, carbenicillin, and related antibiotics
   8313..89      -  promoter       AmpR promoter (fragment) (across the origin): bla
