[The description below was written by a language model from this plasmid's Addgene catalogue record and pLannotate feature annotations shown in this document.]
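Description:
pD649-HAsp-TIE1-Fc(DAPA)-AviTag-6xHis is an 8.3 kb mammalian expression plasmid built on the pD649 backbone for secreted production of the extracellular domain of human TIE1, an endothelial receptor tyrosine kinase linked to TEK/TIE2 signalling and angiogenesis. It is propagated in E. coli as a high-copy plasmid through a ColE1/pUC-type origin with ampicillin selection (AmpR). The annotation also shows an SV40 promoter/EM7 promoter unit driving a puromycin N-acetyltransferase coding sequence followed by an SV40 poly(A) signal, which could in principle allow puromycin selection in mammalian cells, although the record does not describe that use. Short annotated fragments of KanR, lacZα, ble and the f1 origin appear to be backbone remnants rather than functional parts.

The expression cassette consists of the CMV enhancer and immediate-early promoter, a partial CMV intron A, and an SP6 promoter just upstream of the open reading frame. The plasmid name indicates an HA signal peptide; the automated annotation labels a short stretch at this position as an IgH signal sequence fragment, so the exact leader identity is not resolved by the table. The roughly 2.2 kb TIE1 ectodomain, cloned between retained NotI and AscI sites, is fused at its C-terminus to a human IgG1 Fc carrying the D265A and P329A (DAPA) substitutions, which are generally used to reduce Fc effector interactions. An AviTag for site-specific biotinylation and a 6xHis tag for metal-affinity purification follow according to the catalogue, though neither is annotated separately, and a bGH poly(A) signal ends the transcript. The plasmid belongs to a collection made for mapping extracellular interactions among human IgSF cell-surface proteins. The depositor notes that some members may carry an IS4-like transposase insertion upstream of the CMV promoter; none is annotated here.
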