Addgene plasmid #156963: pD649-HAsp-TIE1-Fc(DAPA)-AviTag-6xHis
Purpose: Mammalian expression of cell-surface protein extracellular domain fused to Fc(DAPA)-Avi-6xHis. Protein is secreted from cells.
Depositing lab: Chris Garcia. Depositing organization: Stanford University. Publication: A Human IgSF Cell-Surface Interactome Reveals a Complex Network of Protein-Protein Interactions. Wojtowicz WM, Vielmetter J, Fernandes RA, Siepe DH, Eastman CL, Chisholm GB, Cox S, Klock H, Anderson PW, Rue SM, Miller JJ, Glaser SM, Bragstad ML, Vance J, Lam AW, Lesley SA, Zinn K, Garcia KC. Cell. 2020 Aug 20;182(4):1027-1043.e17. doi: 10.1016/j.cell.2020.07.025. PubMed 32822567.
Backbone
  Vector backbone: pD649
  Backbone size w/o insert (bp): 6106
  Vector type: Mammalian Expression
Growth in bacteria
  Bacterial resistance: Ampicillin, 100 μg/mL
  Growth temperature: 37°C
  Growth strain: DH5alpha
  Copy number: High Copy
Gene/Insert
  Gene/Insert name: TIE1
  Species: H. sapiens (human)
  Insert size (bp): 2214
  Mutation: Fc region of human IgG contains D265A and P329A mutations (DAPA)
  Entrez Gene: TIE1 (a.k.a. JTK14, LMPHM11, TIE)
  Promoter: CMV/SP6
  Tag / fusion protein: Fc(DAPA)-AviTag-6xHis (C terminal on backbone)
  Cloning method: Restriction Enzyme; 5′ cloning site GCGGCCGC (not destroyed); 3′ cloning site GGCGCGCC (not destroyed)
  Sequencing primers: 5′ ATTTAGGTGACACTATAG; 3′ CACGTACCAGTTGAACTTCACC
Resource information
  A portion of this plasmid was derived from a plasmid made by: synthesis by ThermoFisher
Terms and licenses: Academic/Nonprofit Terms; Industry Terms: Not Available to Industry
Depositor comments: Some plasmids in this collection may have an IS4-like element ISVsa5 family transposase upstream of the CMV promoter.
How to cite: pD649-HAsp-TIE1-Fc(DAPA)-AviTag-6xHis was a gift from Chris Garcia (Addgene plasmid # 156963 ; http://n2t.net/addgene:156963 ; RRID:Addgene_156963)
