>Addgene plasmid #156963 | pD649-HAsp-TIE1-Fc(DAPA)-AviTag-6xHis | depositor partial sequence | sequence record 303036 | insert (extracellular domain)
GCTGTTGATCTGACACTGCTGGCTAACCTGCGGCTGACCGATCCTCAGAGATTCTTCCTGACCTGTGTGT
CTGGCGAAGCCGGCGCTGGAAGAGGATCTGATGCTTGGGGACCTCCTCTGCTGCTGGAAAAGGACGACAG
AATCGTGCGGACACCTCCTGGACCTCCACTGAGACTGGCCAGAAATGGCAGCCACCAAGTGACCCTGAGA
GGCTTCAGCAAGCCTTCTGATCTCGTGGGCGTGTTCTCTTGTGTTGGAGGCGCTGGCGCTCGGAGAACCA
GAGTGATCTATGTGCACAACAGCCCTGGCGCTCATCTGCTGCCTGACAAAGTGACCCACACCGTGAACAA
GGGCGATACAGCCGTGCTGTCCGCCAGAGTGCACAAAGAAAAGCAGACCGACGTGATCTGGAAGTCCAAC
GGCAGCTACTTCTACACCCTGGATTGGCACGAGGCCCAGGATGGCAGATTTCTGCTGCAGCTGCCTAACG
TGCAGCCTCCTAGCTCTGGCATCTACAGCGCCACATACCTGGAAGCAAGCCCTCTGGGCAGCGCCTTCTT
CAGACTGATCGTTAGAGGATGCGGAGCCGGCAGATGGGGCCCTGGATGTACAAAAGAATGCCCTGGCTGT
CTGCACGGCGGCGTGTGTCACGATCATGATGGCGAGTGTGTGTGCCCACCTGGCTTTACAGGCACCAGAT
GTGAACAGGCCTGCAGAGAGGGCAGATTCGGCCAGTCTTGTCAAGAGCAGTGTCCCGGCATCTCTGGCTG
CAGAGGCCTGACCTTTTGCCTGCCTGATCCTTACGGCTGTAGCTGTGGATCTGGATGGCGGGGCTCTCAG
TGTCAAGAGGCTTGTGCCCCTGGACACTTTGGCGCTGATTGCAGACTCCAGTGTCAGTGCCAGAACGGCG
GCACCTGTGATAGATTCAGCGGCTGTGTGTGTCCTTCTGGCTGGCATGGCGTGCACTGCGAGAAGTCCGA
TAGAATCCCTCAGATCCTGAACATGGCCAGCGAGCTGGAATTCAACCTGGAAACCATGCCTCGGATCAAC
TGCGCCGCTGCCGGAAATCCATTTCCTGTGCGGGGATCTATCGAGCTGAGAAAGCCTGATGGCACCGTGC
TGCTGAGCACCAAGGCCATCGTGGAACCTGAGAAAACCACCGCCGAGTTCGAGGTGCCAAGACTGGTTCT
GGCCGATAGCGGCTTCTGGGAGTGTAGAGTGTCTACCTCTGGCGGCCAGGACAGCAGACGGTTCAAAGTG
AATGTGAAGGTGCCACCTGTGCCTCTGGCAGCCCCTAGACTGCTGACAAAACAGAGCAGACAGCTGGTGG
TGTCCCCTCTGGTGTCTTTTAGCGGAGATGGCCCTATCAGCACAGTGCGGCTGCACTACAGACCCCAGGA
TAGCACCATGGACTGGTCTACCATTGTGGTGGACCCCAGCGAGAACGTGACACTGATGAACCTGAGGCCT
AAGACCGGCTACAGCGTCAGAGTTCAACTGAGCAGACCTGGCGAAGGCGGAGAAGGCGCATGGGGACCAC
CTACTCTGATGACCACAGATTGCCCTGAGCCTCTGCTCCAGCCTTGGCTGGAAGGATGGCATGTGGAAGG
CACCGACAGACTGAGAGTGTCTTGGTCACTGCCTCTGGTGCCAGGACCTCTCGTTGGAGATGGCTTTCTG
CTGAGACTGTGGGATGGCACAAGAGGCCAAGAGCGGAGAGAGAATGTCTCTAGCCCTCAAGCCAGAACTG
CCCTGCTGACAGGACTGACACCTGGCACACACTACCAGCTGGATGTGCAGCTGTACCACTGTACCCTGCT
GGGACCTGCTTCTCCTCCTGCTCATGTTCTGCTGCCACCATCTGGACCACCAGCACCTAGACATCTGCAT
GCCCAGGCTCTGAGCGATAGCGAGATCCAGCTGACATGGAAGCACCCAGAAGCTCTGCCCGGACCAATCA
GCAAATACGTGGTGGAAGTGCAGGTTGCCGGCGGAGCTGGCGATCCTCTGTGGATTGATGTGGACAGACC
CGAGGAAACCAGCACCATCATCAGGGGCCTGAACGCCAGCACCAGATACCTGTTCAGAATGCGGGCCTCT
ATCCAAGGCCTCGGCGATTGGTCTAACACCGTGGAAGAGTCTACCCTCGGCAACGGACTGCAGGCTGAAG
GACCTGTGCAAGAAAGCAGAGCCGCCGAGGAAGGCCTGGATCAA
